>Addgene plasmid #91627 | pPN176 | addgene full sequence | sequence record 180198 | Addgene NGS Result
GAGGGCCTATTTCCCATGATTCCTTCATATTTGCATATACGATACAAGGCTGTTAGAGAGATAATTGGAA
TTAATTTGACTGTAAACACAAAGATATTAGTACAAAATACGTGACGTAGAAAGTAATAATTTCTTGGGTA
GTTTGCAGTTTTAAAATTATGTTTTAAAATGGACTATCATATGCTTACCGTAACTTGAAAGTATTTCGAT
TTCTTGGCTTTATATATCTTGTGGAAAGGACGAAACACCGTGTCTTCACATTCGGTCTGTGTTTTAGAGC
TAGAAATAGCAAGTTAAAATAAGGCTAGTCCGTTATCAACTTGAAAAAGTGGCACCGAGTCGGTGCTTTT
TTAAGCTTGGCGTAATCATGGTCATAGCTGTTTCCTGTGTGAAATTGTTATCCGCTCACAATTCCACACA
ACATACGAGCCGGAAGCATAAAGTGTAAAGCCTGGGGTGCCTAATGAGTGAGCTAACTCACATTAATTGC
GTTGCGCTCACTGCCCGCTTTCCAGTCGGGAAACCTGTCGTGCCAGCTGCATTAATGAATCGGCCAACGC
GCGGGGAGAGGCGGTTTGCGTATTGGGCGCTCTTCCGCTTCCTCGCTCACTGACTCGCTGCGCTCGGTCG
TTCGGCTGCGGCGAGCGGTATCAGCTCACTCAAAGGCGGTAATACGGTTATCCACAGAATCAGGGGATAA
CGCAGGAAAGAACATGTGAGCAAAAGGCCAGCAAAAGGCCAGGAACCGTAAAAAGGCCGCGTTGCTGGCG
TTTTTCCATAGGCTCCGCCCCCCTGACGAGCATCACAAAAATCGACGCTCAAGTCAGAGGTGGCGAAACC
CGACAGGACTATAAAGATACCAGGCGTTTCCCCCTGGAAGCTCCCTCGTGCGCTCTCCTGTTCCGACCCT
GCCGCTTACCGGATACCTGTCCGCCTTTCTCCCTTCGGGAAGCGTGGCGCTTTCTCATAGCTCACGCTGT
AGGTATCTCAGTTCGGTGTAGGTCGTTCGCTCCAAGCTGGGCTGTGTGCACGAACCCCCCGTTCAGCCCG
ACCGCTGCGCCTTATCCGGTAACTATCGTCTTGAGTCCAACCCGGTAAGACACGACTTATCGCCACTGGC
AGCAGCCACTGGTAACAGGATTAGCAGAGCGAGGTATGTAGGCGGTGCTACAGAGTTCTTGAAGTGGTGG
CCTAACTACGGCTACACTAGAAGAACAGTATTTGGTATCTGCGCTCTGCTGAAGCCAGTTACCTTCGGAA
AAAGAGTTGGTAGCTCTTGATCCGGCAAACAAACCACCGCTGGTAGCGGTGGTTTTTTTGTTTGCAAGCA
GCAGATTACGCGCAGAAAAAAAGGATCTCAAGAAGATCCTTTGATCTTTTCTACGGGGTCTGACGCTCAG
TGGAACGAAAACTCACGTTAAGGGATTTTGGTCATGAGATTATCAAAAAGGATCTTCACCTAGATCCTTT
TAAATTAAAAATGAAGTTTTAAATCAATCTAAAGTATATATGAGTAAACTTGGTCTGACAGTTACCAATG
CTTAATCAGTGAGGCACCTATCTCAGCGATCTGTCTATTTCGTTCATCCATAGTTGCCTGACTCCCCGTC
GTGTAGATAACTACGATACGGGAGGGCTTACCATCTGGCCCCAGTGCTGCAATGATACCGCGAGACCCAC
GCTCACCGGCTCCAGATTTATCAGCAATAAACCAGCCAGCCGGAAGGGCCGAGCGCAGAAGTGGTCCTGC
AACTTTATCCGCCTCCATCCAGTCTATTAATTGTTGCCGGGAAGCTAGAGTAAGTAGTTCGCCAGTTAAT
AGTTTGCGCAACGTTGTTGCCATTGCTACAGGCATCGTGGTGTCACGCTCGTCGTTTGGTATGGCTTCAT
TCAGCTCCGGTTCCCAACGATCAAGGCGAGTTACATGATCCCCCATGTTGTGCAAAAAAGCGGTTAGCTC
CTTCGGTCCTCCGATCGTTGTCAGAAGTAAGTTGGCCGCAGTGTTATCACTCATGGTTATGGCAGCACTG
CATAATTCTCTTACTGTCATGCCATCCGTAAGATGCTTTTCTGTGACTGGTGAGTACTCAACCAAGTCAT
TCTGAGAATAGTGTATGCGGCGACCGAGTTGCTCTTGCCCGGCGTCAATACGGGATAATACCGCGCCACA
TAGCAGAACTTTAAAAGTGCTCATCATTGGAAAACGTTCTTCGGGGCGAAAACTCTCAAGGATCTTACCG
CTGTTGAGATCCAGTTCGATGTAACCCACTCGTGCACCCAACTGATCTTCAGCATCTTTTACTTTCACCA
GCGTTTCTGGGTGAGCAAAAACAGGAAGGCAAAATGCCGCAAAAAAGGGAATAAGGGCGACACGGAAATG
TTGAATACTCATACTCTTCCTTTTTCAATATTATTGAAGCATTTATCAGGGTTATTGTCTCATGAGCGGA
TACATATTTGAATGTATTTAGAAAAATAAACAAATAGGGGTTCCGCGCACATTTCCCCGAAAAGTGCCAC
CTGACGTCTAAGAAACCATTATTATCATGACATTAACCTATAAAAATAGGCGTATCACGAGGCCCTTTCG
TCTCGCGCGTTTCGGTGATGACGGTGAAAACCTCTGACACATGCAGCTCCCGGAGACGGTCACAGCTTGT
CTGTAAGCGGATGCCGGGAGCAGACAAGCCCGTCAGGGCGCGTCAGCGGGTGTTGGCGGGTGTCGGGGCT
GGCTTAACTATGCGGCATCAGAGCAGATTGTACTGAGAGTGCACCATATGCGGTGTGAAATACCGCACAG
ATGCGTAAGGAGAAAATACCGCATCAGGCGCCATTCGCCATTCAGGCTGCGCAACTGTTGGGAAGGGCGA
TCGGTGCGGGCCTCTTCGCTATTACGCCAGCTGGCGAAAGGGGGATGTGCTGCAAGGCGATTAAGTTGGG
TAACGCCAGGGTTTTCCCAGTCACGACGTTGTAAAACGACGGCCAGTGAATTCGAGCTCGGTACCCGGGG
ATCCGTTAATTAA
Features (pLannotate 1.2.2; 13 found; start..end, strand, type, name):
      1..241     +  promoter       U6 promoter: RNA polymerase III promoter for human U6 snRNA
    271..346     +  misc_RNA       gRNA scaffold: guide RNA scaffold for the Streptococcus pyogenes CRISPR/Cas9 system
    395..411     -  protein_bind   lac operator: The lac repressor binds to the lac operator to inhibit transcription in E. coli. This inhibition can be relieved by adding lactose or isopropyl-β-D-thiogalactopyranoside (IPTG). lac repressor encoded by lacI
    419..449     -  promoter       lac promoter: promoter for the E. coli lac operon
    464..485     -  protein_bind   CAP binding site: CAP binding activates transcription in the presence of cAMP. E. coli catabolite activator protein
    498..590     -  CDS            lacI (fragment): lac repressor; lacI; The lac repressor binds to the lac operator to inhibit transcription in E. coli. This inhibition can be relieved by adding lactose or isopropyl-β-D-thiogalactopyranoside (IPTG).
    773..1361    -  rep_origin     ori: high-copy-number ColE1/pMB1/pBR322/pUC origin of replication
   1532..2392    -  CDS            AmpR: β-lactamase; bla; confers resistance to ampicillin, carbenicillin, and related antibiotics
   2393..2497    -  promoter       AmpR promoter: bla
   2592..2627    +  CDS            rop (fragment): Rop protein, which maintains plasmids at low copy number; rop
   2729..2828    +  misc_feature   bom (fragment): basis of mobility region from pBR322
   2834..2991    -  CDS            lacZα (fragment): LacZα fragment of β-galactosidase; lacZ fragment
   2988..3014    +  misc_feature   MCS (fragment): pUC18/19 multiple cloning site
