[The description below was written by a language model from this plasmid's Addgene catalogue record and pLannotate feature annotations shown in this document.]
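Description:
pPN176 is a small (about 3.0 kb) CRISPR guide RNA expression plasmid built on a pUC19 backbone carrying a human U6 promoter. It is propagated in E. coli as a high-copy plasmid through the ColE1/pUC-type origin of replication and is selected with ampicillin via the β-lactamase (AmpR) gene and its native promoter. Remnants of the parental pUC19 are still annotated, including fragments of lacZα, the multiple cloning site, the lac promoter/operator and CAP binding site, and short lacI, rop and bom fragments. These are vestigial backbone sequences rather than functional parts of the payload.

The functional cassette consists of the U6 promoter, an RNA polymerase III promoter suited to producing short, uncapped transcripts, followed by a roughly 20-nucleotide spacer targeting human IDO2 (also known as INDOL1) and the Streptococcus pyogenes Cas9 guide RNA scaffold. The spacer was inserted between two BbsI sites, which were destroyed during cloning, as is typical of type IIS oligo-based guide cloning. It occupies the unannotated gap between the promoter and scaffold in the feature table. The plasmid carries no Cas9 gene, no mammalian selection marker and no reporter, so the nuclease must be supplied separately, for example from a co-delivered construct. According to the record, pPN176 expresses an sgRNA against human IDO2, and it belongs to a set of reagents developed for scaled CRISPR editing of human pluripotent stem cells to study genes implicated in psychiatric disease.
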