Addgene plasmid #91627: pPN176
Purpose: Express sgRNA targeting human IDO2
Depositing lab: Lindy Barrett. Depositing organization: Broad Institute. Publication: A Scaled Framework for CRISPR Editing of Human Pluripotent Stem Cells to Study Psychiatric Disease. Hazelbaker DZ, Beccard A, Bara AM, Dabkowski N, Messana A, Mazzucato P, Lam D, Manning D, Eggan K, Barrett LE. Stem Cell Reports. 2017 Oct 10;9(4):1315-1327. doi: 10.1016/j.stemcr.2017.09.006. PubMed 29020615.
Backbone
  Vector backbone: pUC19-U6 promoter
  Vector type: CRISPR
Growth in bacteria
  Bacterial resistance: Ampicillin, 100 μg/mL
  Growth temperature: 37°C
  Growth strain: DH5alpha
  Copy number: High Copy
Gene/Insert
  Gene/Insert name: IDO2 (alt name: NM_194294.2)
  gRNA/shRNA sequence: TGTCTTCACATTCGGTCTGT
  Species: H. sapiens (human)
  Insert size (bp): 21
  Entrez Gene: IDO2 (a.k.a. INDOL1)
  Promoter: U6
  Cloning method: Restriction Enzyme; 5′ cloning site BbsI (destroyed during cloning); 3′ cloning site BbsI (destroyed during cloning)
  Sequencing primers: 5′ M13F (-21)
Terms and licenses: Academic/Nonprofit Terms; Industry Terms: Not Available to Industry
How to cite: pPN176 was a gift from Lindy Barrett (Addgene plasmid # 91627 ; http://n2t.net/addgene:91627 ; RRID:Addgene_91627)
